>Addgene plasmid #184709 | pPBpuro-4493NES(Booster-PKA) | depositor full sequence | sequence record 358257 | pPBpuro-4493NES(Booster-PKA) sequence 9528 bps
CTAAATTGTAAGCGTTAATATTTTGTTAAAATTCGCGTTAAATTTTTGTTAAATCAGCTCATTTTTTAAC
CAATAGGCCGAAATCGGCAAAATCCCTTATAAATCAAAAGAATAGACCGAGATAGGGT
[37 nt withheld, positions 129-165]
AAAGAACGTGGACTCCAACGTCAAAGG
[49 nt withheld, positions 193-241]
T
[91 nt withheld, positions 243-333]
G
[124 nt withheld, positions 335-458]
CCCATTCGCCATTCAGGCTGCGCAACTGTTGGGAAGGGCGATCGGTGCGGGCCTCTTCGCTATTACGCCA
GCTGGCGAAAGGGGGATGTGCTGCAAGGCGATTAAGTTGGGTAACGCCAGGGTTTTCCCAGTCACGACGT
TGTAAAACGACGGCCAGTGAGCGCGCGTAATACGACTCACTATAGGGCGAATTGGGGCGCGCCATTCTAG
ATTAACCCTAGAAAGATAGTCTGCGTAAAATTGACGCATGCATTCTTGAAATATTGCTCTCTCTTTCTAA
ATAGCGCGAATCCGTCGCTGTGCATTTAGGACATCTCAGTCGCCGCTTGGAGCTCCCGTGAGGCGTGCTT
GTCAATGCGGTAAGTGTCACTGATTTTGAACTATAACGACCGCGTGAGTCAAAATGACGCATGATTATCT
TTTACGTGACTTTTAAGATTTAACTCATACGATAATTATATTGTTATTTCATGTTCTACTTACGTGATAA
CTTATTATATATATATTTTCTTGTTATAGATATCAACTAGAATGCTAGCATGGGCCCATCTCGACATTGA
TTATTGACTAGTTATTAATAGTAATCAATTACGGGGTCATTAGTTCATAGCCCATATATGGAGTTCCGCG
TTACATAACTTACGGTAAATGGCCCGCCTGGCTGACCGCCCAACGACCCCCGCCCATTGACGTCAATAAT
GACGTATGTTCCCATAGTAACGCCAATAGGGACTTTCCATTGACGTCAATGGGTGGACTATTTACGGTAA
ACTGCCCACTTGGCAGTACATCAAGTGTATCATATGCCAAGTACGCCCCCTATTGACGTCAATGACGGTA
AATGGCCCGCCTGGCATTATGCCCAGTACATGACCTTATGGGACTTTCCTACTTGGCAGTACATCTACGT
ATTAGTCATCGCTATTACCATGGGTCGAGGTGAGCCCCACGTTCTGCTTCACTCTCCCCATCTCCCCCCC
CTCCCCACCCCCAATTTTGTATTTATTTATTTTTTAATTATTTTGTGCAGCGATGGGGGCGGGGGGGGGG
GGGGCGCGCGCCAGGCGGGGCGGGGCGGGGCGAGGGGCGGGGCGGGGCGAGGCGGAGAGGTGCGGCGGCA
GCCAATCAGAGCGGCGCGCTCCGAAAGTTTCCTTTTATGGCGAGGCGGCGGCGGCGGCGGCCCTATAAAA
AGCGAAGCGCGCGGCGGGCGGGAGTCGCTGCGTTGCCTTCGCCCCGTGCCCCGCTCCGCGCCGCCTCGCG
CCGCCCGCCCCGGCTCTGACTGACCGCGTTACTCCCACAGGTGAGCGGGCGGGACGGCCCTTCTCCTCCG
GGCTGTAATTAGCGCTTGGTTTAATGACGGCTCGTTTCTTTTCTGTGGCTGCGTGAAAGCCTTAAAGGGC
TCCGGGAGGGCCCTTTGTGCGGGGGGGAGCGGCTCGGGGGGTGCGTGCGTGTGTGTGTGCGTGGGGAGCG
CCGCGTGCGGCCCGCGCTGCCCGGCGGCTGTGAGCGCTGCGGGCGCGGCGCGGGGCTTTGTGCGCTCCGC
GTGTGCGCGAGGGGAGCGCGGCCGGGGGCGGTGCCCCGCGGTGCGGGGGGGCTGCGAGGGGAACAAAGGC
TGCGTGCGGGGTGTGTGCGTGGGGGGGTGAGCAGGGGGTGTGGGCGCGGCGGTCGGGCTGTAACCCCCCC
CTGCACCCCCCTCCCCGAGTTGCTGAGCACGGCCCGGCTTCGGGTGCGGGGCTCCGTGCGGGGCGTGGCG
CGGGGCTCGCCGTGCCGGGCGGGGGGTGGCGGCAGGTGGGGGTGCCGGGCGGGGCGGGGCCGCCTCGGGC
CGGGGAGGGCTCGGGGGAGGGGCGCGGCGGCCCCGGAGCGCCGGCGGCTGTCGAGGCGCGGCGAGCCGCA
GCCATTGCCTTTTATGGTAATCGTGCGAGAGGGCGCAGGGACTTCCTTTGTCCCAAATCTGGCGGAGCCG
AAATCTGGGAGGCGCCGCCGCACCCCCTCTAGCGGGCGCGGGCGAAGCGGTGCGGCGCCGGCAGGAAGGA
AATGGGCGGGGAGGGCCTTCGTGCGTCGCCGCGCCGCCGTCCCCTTCTCCATCTCCAGCCTCGGGGCTGC
CGCAGGGGGACGGCTGCCTTCGGGGGGGACGGGGCAGGGCGGGGTTCGGCTTCTGGCGTGTGACCGGCGG
CTCTAGAGCCTCTGCTAACCATGTTCATGCCTTCTTCTTTTTCCTACAGCTCCTGGGCAACGTGCTGGTT
GTTGTGCTGTCTCATCATTTTGGCAAAGAATTGGGATCCGAATTCGCCGCCACCATGGTGAGCGAGCTGA
TTAAGGAGAACATGCACATGAAGCTGTACATGGAGGGCACCGTGAACAACCACCACTTCAAGTGCACATC
CGAGGGCGAAGGCAAGCCCTACGAGGGCACCCAGACCATGAGAATCAAGGCGGTCGAGGGCGGCCCTCTC
CCCTTCGCCTTCGACATCCTGGCTACCAGCTTCATGTACGGCAGCAAAACCTTCATCAACCACACCCAGG
GCATCCCCGACTTCTTTAAGCAGTCCTTCCCCGAGGGCTTCACATGGGAGAGAGTCACCACATACGAAGA
CGGGGGCGTGCTGACCGCTACCCAGGACACCAGCCTCCAGGACGGCTGCCTCATCTACAACGTCAAGATC
AGAGGGGTGAACTTCCCATCCAACGGCCCTGTGATGCAGAAGAAAACACTCGGCTGGGAGGCCTCCACCG
AGACCCTGTACCCCGCTGACGGCGGCCTGGAAGGCAGAGCCGACATGGCCCTGAAGCTCGTGGGCGGGGG
CCACCTGATCTGCAACTTGAAGACCACATACAGATCCAAGAAACCCGCTAAGAACCTCAAGATGCCCGGC
GTCTACTATGTGGACAGAAGACTGGAAAGAATCAAGGAGGCCGACAAAGAGACCTACGTCGAGCAGCACG
AGGTGGCTGTGGCCAGATACTGCGACCTCCCTAGCAAACTGGGGCACAGACTCGAGAAGTTTTCTCAAGA
ACAGATCGGCGAAAACATTGTGTGCAGGGTCATTTGTACCACGGGTCAAATTCCCATCCGAGATTTGTCA
GCTGATATTTCACAAGTGCTTAAGGAAAAACGATCCATAAAGAAAGTTTGGACATTTGGTAGAAACCCAG
CCTGTGACTATCATTTAGGAAACATTTCAAGACTGTCAAATAAGCATTTCCAAATACTACTAGGAGAAGA
CGGTAACCTTTTATTGAATGACATTTCCACTAATGGGACCTGGTTAAATGGGCAAAAAGTCGAGAAGAAC
AGCAATCAGTTACTGTCCCAAGGTGATGAAATAACCGTTGGTGTAGGCGTGGAATCAGATATTTTATCTC
TGGTCATTTTCATAAACGACAAATTTAAGCAGTGCCTGGAGCAGAACAAAGTTGATCGCGGTACCAGTGC
TGGTGGTAGTGCTGGTGGTAGTGCTGGTGGTAGTGCTGGTGGTAGTGCTGGTGGTTCCGGCAGTGCTGGT
GGTAGTGCTGGTGGTAGTACCAGTGCTGGTGGTAGTGCTGGTGGTAGTGCTGGTGGTAGTGCTGGTGGTA
GTGCTGGTGGTTCCGGCAGTGCTGGTGGTAGTGCTGGTGGTAGTACCAGTGCTGGTGGTAGTGCTGGTGG
TAGTGCTGGTGGTAGTGCTGGTGGTAGTGCTGGTGGTTCCGGCAGTGCTGGTGGTAGTGCTGGTGGTAGT
ACCAGTGCTGGTGGTAGTGCTGGTGGTAGTGCTGGTGGTAGTGCTGGTGGTAGTGCTGGTGGTTCCGGCA
GTGCTGGTGGTAGTGCTGGTGGTAGTACCAGTGCTGGTGGTAGTGCTGGTGGTAGTGCTGGTGGTAGTGC
TGGTGGTAGTGCTGGTGGTTCCGGCAGTGCTGGTGGTAGTGCTGGTGGTAGTACCAGTGCTGGTGGTAGT
GCTGGTGGTAGTGCTGGTGGTAGTGCTGGTGGTAGTGCTGGTGGTTCCGGCAGTGCTGGTGGTAGTGCTG
GTGGTAGTACCAGTGCTGGTGGTAGTGCTGGTGGTAGTGCTGGTGGTAGTGCTGGTGGTAGTGCTGGTGG
TTCCGGCAGTGCTGGTGGTAGTGCTGGTGGTAGTACCAGTGCTGGTGGTAGTGCTGGTGGTAGTGCTGGT
GGTAGTGCTGGTGGTAGTGCTGGTGGTTCCGGAATGGTGAGTGTGATTAAACCAGAGATGAAGATGAGGT
ACTACATGGACGGCTCCGTCAATGGGCATGAGTTCACAATTGAAGGTGAAGGCACAGGCAGACCTTACGA
GGGACATCAAGAGATGACACTACGCGTCACAATGGCCGAGGGCGGGCCAATGCCTTTCGCGTTTGACTTA
GTGTCACACGTGTTCTGTTACGGCCACAGAGTATTTACTAAATATCCAGAAGAGATACCAGACTATTTCA
AACAAGCATTTCCTGAAGGCCTGTCATGGGAAAGGTCGTTGGAGTTCGAAGATGGTGGGTCCGCTTCAGT
CAGTGCGCATATAAGCCTTAGAGGAAACACCTTCTACCACAAATCCAAATTTACTGGGGTTAACTTTCCT
GCCGATGGTCCTATCATGCAAAACCAAAGTGTTGATTGGGAGCCATCAACCGAGAAAATTACTGCCAGCG
ACGGAGTTCTGAAGGGTGATGTTACGATGTACCTAAAACTTGAAGGAGGCGGCAATCACAAATGCCAATT
CAAGACTACTTACAAGGCGGCAAAAGAGATTCTTGAAATGCCAGGAGACCATTACATCGGCCATCGCCTC
GTCAGGAAAACCGAAGGCAACATTACTGAGCAGGTAGAAGATGCAGTAGCTCATTCCGCGGCCGCATTGA
GGCGCGCGACGCTGGTTGACTCTAGACTGCAGCTGCCTCCTCTGGAACGCCTGACTCTGGATTAAGTCGA
CGGCCGCTCTAGAGTCAACTAACTTAAGCTAGCAACGGTTTCCCTCTAGCGGGATCAATTCCGCCCCCCC
CCCCTAACGTTACTGGCCGAAGCCGCTTGGAATAAGGCCGGTGTGCGTTTGTCTATATGTTATTTTCCAC
CATATTGCCGTCTTTTGGCAATGTGAGGGCCCGGAAACCTGGCCCTGTCTTCTTGACGAGCATTCCTAGG
GGTCTTTCCCCTCTCGCCAAAGGAATGCAAGGTCTGTTGAATGTCGTGAAGGAAGCAGTTCCTCTGGAAG
CTTCTTGAAGACAAACAACGTCTGTAGCGACCCTTTGCAGGCAGCGGAACCCCCCACCTGGCGACAGGTG
CCTCTGCGGCCAAAAGCCACGTGTATAAGATACACCTGCAAAGGCGGCACAACCCCAGTGCCACGTTGTG
AGTTGGATAGTTGTGGAAAGAGTCAAATGGCTCTCCTCAAGCGTATTCAACAAGGGGCTGAAGGATGCCC
AGAAGGTACCCCATTGTATGGGATCTGATCTGGGGCCTCGGTGCACATGCTTTACATGTGTTTAGTCGAG
GTTAAAAAACGTCTAGGCCCCCCGAACCACGGGGACGTGGTTTTCCTTTGAAAAACACGATAATACCATG
ACCGAGTACAAGCCCACGGTGCGCCTCGCCACCCGCGACGACGTCCCCAGGGCCGTACGCACCCTCGCCG
CCGCGTTCGCCGACTACCCCGCCACGCGCCACACCGTCGATCCGGACCGCCACATCGAGCGGGTCACCGA
GCTGCAAGAACTCTTCCTCACGCGCGTCGGGCTCGACATCGGCAAGGTGTGGGTCGCGGACGACGGCGCC
GCGGTGGCGGTCTGGACCACGCCGGAGAGCGTCGAAGCGGGGGCGGTGTTCGCCGAGATCGGCCCGCGCA
TGGCCGAGTTGAGCGGTTCCCGGCTGGCCGCGCAGCAACAGATGGAAGGCCTCCTGGCGCCGCACCGGCC
CAAGGAGCCCGCGTGGTTCCTGGCCACCGTCGGCGTCTCGCCCGACCACCAGGGCAAGGGTCTGGGCAGC
GCCGTCGTGCTCCCCGGAGTGGAGGCGGCCGAGCGCGCCGGGGTGCCCGCCTTCCTGGAGACCTCCGCGC
CCCGCAACCTCCCCTTCTACGAGCGGCTCGGCTTCACCGTCACCGCCGACGTCGAGTGCCCGAAGGACCG
CGCGACCTGGTGCATGACCCGCAAGCCCGGTGCCTGATCGATGATCTAGAGCTCGCTGATCAGCCTCGAC
TGTGCCTTCTAGTTGCCAGCCATCTGTTGTTTGCCCCTCCCCCGTGCCTTCCTTGACCCTGGAAGGTGCC
ACTCCCACTGTCCTTTCCTAATAAAATGAGGAAATTGCATCGCATTGTCTGAGTAGGTGTCATTCTATTC
TGGGGGGTGGGGTGGGGCAGGACAGCAAGGGGGAGGATTGGGAAGACAATAGCAGGCATGCTGGGGATGC
GGTGGGCTCTATGGCTTCTGAGGCGGAAAGAACCTGCAGCCCAAGCTTGGCGTAATCATGGTCATAGCTG
TTTCCTGTGTGAAATTGTTATCCGCTCACAATTCCACACAACATACGAGCCGGAAGCATAAAGTGTAAAG
CCTGGGGTGCCTAATGAGTGAGCTAACTCACATTAATTGCGTTGCGCTCACTGCCCGCTTTCCAGTCGGG
AAACCTGTCGTGCCAGCGGATCTTAAAAGTTTTGTTACTTTATAGAAGAAATTTTGAGTTTTTGTTTTTT
TTTAATAAATAAATAAACATAAATAAATTGTTTGTTGAATTTATTATTAGTATGTAAGTGTAAATATAAT
AAAACTTAATATCTATTCAAATTAATAAATAAACCTCGATATACAGACCGATAAAACACATGCGTCAATT
TTACGCATGATTATCTTTAACGTACGTCACAATATGATTATCTTTCTAGGGTTAATCTAGTATACGCGTT
TAATTAATCCAGCTTTTGTTCCCTTTAGTGAGGGTTAATTGCGCGCTTGGCGTAATCATGGTCATAGCTG
TTTCCTGTGTGAAATTGTTATCCGCTCACAATTCCACACAACATACGAGCCGGAAGCATAAAGTGTAAAG
CCTGGGGTGCCTAATGAGTGAGCTAACTCACATTAATTGCGTTGCGCTCACTGCCCGCTTTCCAGTCGGG
AAACCTGTCGTGCCAGCTGCATTAATGAATCGGCCAACGCGCGGGGAGAGGCGGTTTGCGTATTGGGCGC
TCTTCCGCTTCCTCGCTCACTGACTCGCTGCGCTCGGTCGTTCGGCTGCGGCGAGCGGTATCAGCTCACT
CAAAGGCGGTAATACGGTTATCCACAGAATCAGGGGATAACGCAGGAAAGAACATGTGAGCAAAAGGCCA
GCAAAAGGCCAGGAACCGTAAAAAGGCCGCGTTGCTGGCGTTTTTCCATAGGCTCCGCCCCCCTGACGAG
CATCACAAAAATCGACGCTCAAGTCAGAGGTGGCGAAACCCGACAGGACTATAAAGATACCAGGCGTTTC
CCCCTGGAAGCTCCCTCGTGCGCTCTCCTGTTCCGACCCTGCCGCTTACCGGATACCTGTCCGCCTTTCT
CCCTTCGGGAAGCGTGGCGCTTTCTCATAGCTCACGCTGTAGGTATCTCAGTTCGGTGTAGGTCGTTCGC
TCCAAGCTGGGCTGTGTGCACGAACCCCCCGTTCAGCCCGACCGCTGCGCCTTATCCGGTAACTATCGTC
TTGAGTCCAACCCGGTAAGACACGACTTATCGCCACTGGCAGCAGCCACTGGTAACAGGATTAGCAGAGC
GAGGTATGTAGGCGGTGCTACAGAGTTCTTGAAGTGGTGGCCTAACTACGGCTACACTAGAAGGACAGTA
TTTGGTATCTGCGCTCTGCTGAAGCCAGTTACCTTCGGAAAAAGAGTTGGTAGCTCTTGATCCGGCAAAC
AAACCACCGCTGGTAGCGGTGGTTTTTTTGTTTGCAAGCAGCAGATTACGCGCAGAAAAAAAGGATCTCA
AGAAGATCCTTTGATCTTTTCTACGGGGTCTGACGCTCAGTGGAACGAAAACTCACGTTAAGGGATTTTG
GTCATGAGATTATCAAAAAGGATCTTCACCTAGATCCTTTTAAATTAAAAATGAAGTTTTAAATCAATCT
AAAGTATATATGAGTAAACTTGGTCTGACAGTTACCAATGCTTAATCAGTGAGGCACCTATCTCAGCGAT
CTGTCTATTTCGTTCATCCATAGTTGCCTGACTCCCCGTCGTGTAGATAACTACGATACGGGAGGGCTTA
CCATCTGGCCCCAGTGCTGCAATGATACCGCGAGACCCACGCTCACCGGCTCCAGATTTATCAGCAATAA
ACCAGCCAGCCGGAAGGGCCGAGCGCAGAAGTGGTCCTGCAACTTTATCCGCCTCCATCCAGTCTATTAA
TTGTTGCCGGGAAGCTAGAGTAAGTAGTTCGCCAGTTAATAGTTTGCGCAACGTTGTTGCCATTGCTACA
GGCATCGTGGTGTCACGCTCGTCGTTTGGTATGGCTTCATTCAGCTCCGGTTCCCAACGATCAAGGCGAG
TTACATGATCCCCCATGTTGTGCAAAAAAGCGGTTAGCTCCTTCGGTCCTCCGATCGTTGTCAGAAGTAA
GTTGGCCGCAGTGTTATCACTCATGGTTATGGCAGCACTGCATAATTCTCTTACTGTCATGCCATCCGTA
AGATGCTTTTCTGTGACTGGTGAGTACTCAACCAAGTCATTCTGAGAATAGTGTATGCGGCGACCGAGTT
GCTCTTGCCCGGCGTCAATACGGGATAATACCGCGCCACATAGCAGAACTTTAAAAGTGCTCATCATTGG
AAAACGTTCTTCGGGGCGAAAACTCTCAAGGATCTTACCGCTGTTGAGATCCAGTTCGATGTAACCCACT
CGTGCACCCAACTGATCTTCAGCATCTTTTACTTTCACCAGCGTTTCTGGGTGAGCAAAAACAGGAAGGC
AAAATGCCGCAAAAAAGGGAATAAGGGCGACACGGAAATGTTGAATACTCATACTCTTCCTTTTTCAATA
TTATTGAAGCATTTATCAGGGTTATTGTCTCATGAGCGGATACATATTTGAATGTATTTAGAAAAATAAA
CAAATAGGGGTTCCGCGCACATTTCCCCGAAAAGTGCCAC
Features (pLannotate 1.2.2; 25 found; start..end, strand, type, name):
     30..458     -  rep_origin     f1 ori (sequence partly withheld): f1 bacteriophage origin of replication; arrow indicates direction of (+) strand synthesis
    463..618     -  CDS            lacZα (fragment): LacZα fragment of β-galactosidase; lacZ fragment
    626..644     +  promoter       T7 promoter: promoter for bacteriophage T7 RNA polymerase
   1011..1390    +  enhancer       CMV enhancer: human cytomegalovirus immediate early enhancer
   1393..1668    +  promoter       chicken β-actin promoter: No description available
   1669..2677    +  intron         chimeric intron: chimera between introns from chicken β-actin and rabbit β-globin
   2753..3448    +  CDS            mKate2: mKate2 is a basic (constitutively fluorescent) red fluorescent protein published in 2009, derived from Entacmaea quadricolor. It is reported to be a rapidly-maturing monomer with moderate acid sensitivity.
   3449..3877    +  CDS            RAD53 (fragment): RAD53_YEAST - Also known as MEC2, SAD1, SPK1. Experimental evidence at protein level: Swiss-Prot protein existence level 1. Controls S-phase checkpoint as well as G1 and G2 DNA damage checkpoints. Phosphorylates proteins on serine, threonine, and tyrosine. Prevents entry into anaphase and mitotic exit after DNA damage via regulation of the Polo kinase CDC5. Seems to be involved in the phosphorylation of RPH1. From Saccharomyces cerevisiae (strain ATCC 204508 / S288c) (Baker's yeast).
   4622..5275    +  CDS            mKO&kappa;: mKO&kappa; is a basic (constitutively fluorescent) orange fluorescent protein published in 2008, derived from Verrillofungia concinna. It has low acid sensitivity.
   5423..5983    +  misc_feature   IRES: internal ribosome entry site (IRES) of the encephalomyocarditis virus (EMCV)
   5986..6585    +  CDS            PuroR: puromycin N-acetyltransferase; pac from Streptomyces; confers resistance to puromycin
   6618..6842    +  polyA_signal   bGH poly(A) signal: bovine growth hormone polyadenylation signal
   6846..6862    +  promoter       SV40 promoter (fragment): SV40 enhancer and early promoter
   6913..6929    -  protein_bind   lac operator: The lac repressor binds to the lac operator to inhibit transcription in E. coli. This inhibition can be relieved by adding lactose or isopropyl-β-D-thiogalactopyranoside (IPTG). lac repressor encoded by lacI
   6937..6967    -  promoter       lac promoter: promoter for the E. coli lac operon
   6982..7003    -  protein_bind   CAP binding site: CAP binding activates transcription in the presence of cAMP. E. coli catabolite activator protein
   7016..7055    -  CDS            lacI (fragment): lac repressor; lacI; The lac repressor binds to the lac operator to inhibit transcription in E. coli. This inhibition can be relieved by adding lactose or isopropyl-β-D-thiogalactopyranoside (IPTG).
   7340..7358    -  promoter       T3 promoter: promoter for bacteriophage T3 RNA polymerase
   7403..7419    -  protein_bind   lac operator: The lac repressor binds to the lac operator to inhibit transcription in E. coli. This inhibition can be relieved by adding lactose or isopropyl-β-D-thiogalactopyranoside (IPTG). lac repressor encoded by lacI
   7427..7457    -  promoter       lac promoter: promoter for the E. coli lac operon
   7472..7493    -  protein_bind   CAP binding site: CAP binding activates transcription in the presence of cAMP. E. coli catabolite activator protein
   7506..7598    -  CDS            lacI (fragment): lac repressor; lacI; The lac repressor binds to the lac operator to inhibit transcription in E. coli. This inhibition can be relieved by adding lactose or isopropyl-β-D-thiogalactopyranoside (IPTG).
   7781..8369    -  rep_origin     ori: high-copy-number ColE1/pMB1/pBR322/pUC origin of replication
   8540..9400    -  CDS            AmpR: β-lactamase; bla; confers resistance to ampicillin, carbenicillin, and related antibiotics
   9401..9505    -  promoter       AmpR promoter: bla
