[The description below was written by a language model from this plasmid's Addgene catalogue record and pLannotate feature annotations shown in this document.]
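Description:
pPBpuro-4493NES(Booster-PKA) is a mammalian expression plasmid of about 9.5 kb that encodes Booster-PKA, a synthetic, genetically encoded biosensor for protein kinase A activity. It is built on the pPBpuro backbone. The "PB" in that name suggests a piggyBac transposon vector, but the feature table annotates no transposon terminal repeats, so this cannot be confirmed from the record. In E. coli the plasmid is maintained through a high-copy ColE1/pUC-type origin and selected with ampicillin through the β-lactamase gene. An f1 origin, lacZα and lacI fragments, lac promoter/operator elements and T7 and T3 promoters are remnants of the phagemid cloning backbone.

The expression cassette is driven by a CAG-type promoter, made up of the CMV enhancer, the chicken β-actin promoter and a chimeric β-actin/β-globin intron. The annotated sensor open reading frame begins with the red fluorescent protein mKate2. It is followed directly by a fragment matching yeast Rad53, most likely its FHA phosphopeptide-binding domain. An unannotated stretch of roughly 750 bp comes next, which presumably holds a linker and the PKA substrate sequence, and the orange fluorescent protein mKOκ follows it. This layout fits a single-chain, red-shifted FRET reporter in which phosphorylation by PKA promotes binding of the substrate to the FHA domain and alters energy transfer between the two fluorophores. The "NES" in the name implies a nuclear export signal for cytoplasmic localisation, though it is not annotated. Downstream, an EMCV IRES links the puromycin N-acetyltransferase gene to the same transcript, which ends at a bGH polyadenylation signal, so puromycin selection enriches for sensor-expressing cells. The construct is intended for live-cell imaging of PKA activity.
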