Addgene plasmid #184709: pPBpuro-4493NES(Booster-PKA)
Purpose: PKA biosensor
Depositing lab: Michiyuki Matsuda. Depositing organization: Kyoto University, Graduate School of Biostudies. Publication: Calcium transients trigger switch-like discharge of prostaglandin E(2) in an extracellular signal-regulated kinase-dependent manner. Watabe T, Yamahira S, Takakura K, Thumkeo D, Narumiya S, Matsuda M, Terai K. eLife. 2024 Jan 26;12:RP86727. doi: 10.7554/eLife.86727. PubMed 38276879.
Backbone
  Vector backbone: pPBpuro
  Backbone size w/o insert (bp): 6000
  Total vector size (bp): 9600
  Vector type: Mammalian Expression
  Selectable markers: Puromycin
Growth in bacteria
  Bacterial resistance: Ampicillin, 100 μg/mL
  Growth temperature: 37°C
  Growth strain: DH5alpha
  Copy number: Unknown
Gene/Insert
  Gene/Insert name: Booster-PKA
  Species: Synthetic
  Insert size (bp): 3600
Terms and licenses: Academic/Nonprofit Terms; Industry Terms: Not Available to Industry
How to cite: pPBpuro-4493NES(Booster-PKA) was a gift from Michiyuki Matsuda (Addgene plasmid # 184709 ; http://n2t.net/addgene:184709 ; RRID:Addgene_184709)
